Addgene plasmid #132745: pJK_ToeRepG2_N02_trigger
Purpose: T7 RNAP-driven expression of second-generation toehold repressor index 2 trigger RNA
Depositing lab: Alexander Green & Peng Yin. Depositing organization: Harvard University. Publication: De novo-designed translation-repressing riboregulators for multi-input cellular logic. Kim J, Zhou Y, Carlson PD, Teichmann M, Chaudhary S, Simmel FC, Silver PA, Collins JJ, Lucks JB, Yin P, Green AA. Nat Chem Biol. 2019 Dec;15(12):1173-1182. doi: 10.1038/s41589-019-0388-1. Epub 2019 Nov 4. PubMed 31686032.
Backbone
  Vector backbone: pCDFduet
  Backbone size w/o insert (bp): 3331
  Vector type: Bacterial Expression
Growth in bacteria
  Bacterial resistance: Streptomycin, 50 μg/mL
  Growth temperature: 37°C
  Growth strain: DH5alpha
  Copy number: High Copy
Gene/Insert
  Gene/Insert name: ToeRepG2_N02_trigger
  Species: Synthetic
  Insert size (bp): 80
  Cloning method: Gibson Cloning
  Sequencing primers: 5′ CGTTACTGGTTTCACATTCACCACCC
Terms and licenses: Academic/Nonprofit Terms; Industry Terms: Not Available to Industry
Depositor comments: Please visit https://www.biorxiv.org/content/10.1101/501783v1 for bioRxiv preprint.
How to cite: pJK_ToeRepG2_N02_trigger was a gift from Alexander Green & Peng Yin (Addgene plasmid # 132745 ; http://n2t.net/addgene:132745 ; RRID:Addgene_132745)
