[The description below was written by a language model from this plasmid's Addgene catalogue record and pLannotate feature annotations shown in this document.]
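Description:
pJK_ToeRepG2_N02_trigger is a bacterial expression plasmid built on the pCDFDuet backbone that transcribes a short synthetic RNA, the trigger for second-generation toehold repressor number 2. The full sequenced plasmid is 3,411 nt, consisting of a 3,331 bp backbone and an 80 bp insert introduced by Gibson assembly. It replicates in E. coli from the CloDF13 (CDF) origin, which is compatible with other common origin classes and so allows the plasmid to be maintained alongside additional plasmids in the same cell. Selection relies on the aadA aminoglycoside adenylyltransferase gene (SmR), which confers streptomycin and spectinomycin resistance and is annotated here downstream of an AmpR (bla) promoter. The backbone also carries lacI under its own promoter, an adjacent CAP binding site, and a small nonfunctional tetracycline-resistance gene fragment.

The payload is a simple non-coding transcription unit. A T7 promoter, which spans the numbering origin of the circular sequence, is followed by the trigger sequence and then a T7 terminator, so that T7 RNA polymerase produces a defined short transcript with no protein product. No lac operator is annotated next to the T7 promoter. The plasmid-borne lacI would still contribute to IPTG-regulated control in hosts where T7 RNA polymerase expression itself is under lac control.

Toehold repressors are de novo-designed riboregulators that switch off translation of a downstream gene when the cognate trigger RNA hybridises to the switch RNA. This plasmid supplies that trigger. It would typically be co-transformed with a compatible plasmid carrying the matching repressor switch and a regulated gene, in order to measure repression, test orthogonality between trigger and switch pairs, or build multi-input RNA-based logic in E. coli. The switch partner is not part of this record.
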