Features (pLannotate 1.2.2; 9 found; start..end, strand, type, name):
     81..127     +  terminator     T7 terminator: transcription terminator for bacteriophage T7 RNA polymerase
    298..1089    -  CDS            SmR: aminoglycoside adenylyltransferase (Murphy, 1985); aadA; confers resistance to spectinomycin and streptomycin
   1090..1181    -  promoter       AmpR promoter: bla
   1229..1967    -  rep_origin     CloDF13 ori: Plasmids containing the CloDF13 (CDF) origin of replication can be propagated in E. coli cells that contain additional plasmids with compatible origins.
   2064..2128    -  CDS            TcR (fragment): tetracycline efflux protein; tet; confers resistance to tetracycline
   2143..2164    -  protein_bind   CAP binding site: CAP binding activates transcription in the presence of cAMP. E. coli catabolite activator protein
   2177..3259    -  CDS            lacI: lac repressor; lacI; The lac repressor binds to the lac operator to inhibit transcription in E. coli. This inhibition can be relieved by adding lactose or isopropyl-β-D-thiogalactopyranoside (IPTG).
   3260..3337    -  promoter       lacI promoter: lacI
   3395..2       +  promoter       T7 promoter (across the origin): promoter for bacteriophage T7 RNA polymerase
>Addgene plasmid #132745 | pJK_ToeRepG2_N02_trigger | addgene full sequence | sequence record 261831 | Addgene NGS Result
GGGCGATAGCTATACCTGGATAGCTATCGCATTCTTCTTATTCTCGTCTCTTTCCACTTTATTCTTACTT
TCACTTTACTTAGCATAACCCCTTGGGGCCTCTAAACGGGTCTTGAGGGGTTTTTTGCTGAAACCTCAGG
CATTTGAGAAGCACACGGTCACACTGCTTCCGGTAGTCAATAAACCGGTAAACCAGCAATAGACATAAGC
GGCTATTTAACGACCCTGCCCTGAACCGACGACCGGGTCATCGTGGCCGGATCTTGCGGCCCCTCGGCTT
GAACGAATTGTTAGACATTATTTGCCGACTACCTTGGTGATCTCGCCTTTCACGTAGTGGACAAATTCTT
CCAACTGATCTGCGCGCGAGGCCAAGCGATCTTCTTCTTGTCCAAGATAAGCCTGTCTAGCTTCAAGTAT
GACGGGCTGATACTGGGCCGGCAGGCGCTCCATTGCCCAGTCGGCAGCGACATCCTTCGGCGCGATTTTG
CCGGTTACTGCGCTGTACCAAATGCGGGACAACGTAAGCACTACATTTCGCTCATCGCCAGCCCAGTCGG
GCGGCGAGTTCCATAGCGTTAAGGTTTCATTTAGCGCCTCAAATAGATCCTGTTCAGGAACCGGATCAAA
GAGTTCCTCCGCCGCTGGACCTACCAAGGCAACGCTATGTTCTCTTGCTTTTGTCAGCAAGATAGCCAGA
TCAATGTCGATCGTGGCTGGCTCGAAGATACCTGCAAGAATGTCATTGCGCTGCCATTCTCCAAATTGCA
GTTCGCGCTTAGCTGGATAACGCCACGGAATGATGTCGTCGTGCACAACAATGGTGACTTCTACAGCGCG
GAGAATCTCGCTCTCTCCAGGGGAAGCCGAAGTTTCCAAAAGGTCGTTGATCAAAGCTCGCCGCGTTGTT
TCATCAAGCCTTACGGTCACCGTAACCAGCAAATCAATATCACTGTGTGGCTTCAGGCCGCCATCCACTG
CGGAGCCGTACAAATGTACGGCCAGCAACGTCGGTTCGAGATGGCGCTCGATGACGCCAACTACCTCTGA
TAGTTGAGTCGATACTTCGGCGATCACCGCTTCCCTCATACTCTTCCTTTTTCAATATTATTGAAGCATT
TATCAGGGTTATTGTCTCATGAGCGGATACATATTTGAATGTATTTAGAAAAATAAACAAATAGCTAGCT
CACTCGGTCGCTACGCTCCGGGCGTGAGACTGCGGCGGGCGCTGCGGACACATACAAAGTTACCCACAGA
TTCCGTGGATAAGCAGGGGACTAACATGTGAGGCAAAACAGCAGGGCCGCGCCGGTGGCGTTTTTCCATA
GGCTCCGCCCTCCTGCCAGAGTTCACATAAACAGACGCTTTTCCGGTGCATCTGTGGGAGCCGTGAGGCT
CAACCATGAATCTGACAGTACGGGCGAAACCCGACAGGACTTAAAGATCCCCACCGTTTCCGGCGGGTCG
CTCCCTCTTGCGCTCTCCTGTTCCGACCCTGCCGTTTACCGGATACCTGTTCCGCCTTTCTCCCTTACGG
GAAGTGTGGCGCTTTCTCATAGCTCACACACTGGTATCTCGGCTCGGTGTAGGTCGTTCGCTCCAAGCTG
GGCTGTAAGCAAGAACTCCCCGTTCAGCCCGACTGCTGCGCCTTATCCGGTAACTGTTCACTTGAGTCCA
ACCCGGAAAAGCACGGTAAAACGCCACTGGCAGCAGCCATTGGTAACTGGGAGTTCGCAGAGGATTTGTT
TAGCTAAACACGCGGTTGCTCTTGAAGTGTGCGCCAAAGTCCGGCTACACTGGAAGGACAGATTTGGTTG
CTGTGCTCTGCGAAAGCCAGTTACCACGGTTAAGCAGTTCCCCAACTGACTTAACCTTCGATCAAACCAC
CTCCCCAGGTGGTTTTTTCGTTTACAGGGCAAAAGATTACGCGCAGAAAAAAAGGATCTCAAGAAGATCC
TTTGATCTTTTCTACTGAACCGCTCTAGATTTCAGTGCAATTTATCTCTTCAAATGTAGCACCTGAAGTC
AGCCCCATACGATATAAGTTGTAATTCTCATGTTAGTCATGCCCCGCGCCCACCGGAAGGAGCTGACTGG
GTTGAAGGCTCTCAAGGGCATCGGTCGAGATCCCGGTGCCTAATGAGTGAGCTAACTTACATTAATTGCG
TTGCGCTCACTGCCCGCTTTCCAGTCGGGAAACCTGTCGTGCCAGCTGCATTAATGAATCGGCCAACGCG
CGGGGAGAGGCGGTTTGCGTATTGGGCGCCAGGGTGGTTTTTCTTTTCACCAGTGAGACGGGCAACAGCT
GATTGCCCTTCACCGCCTGGCCCTGAGAGAGTTGCAGCAAGCGGTCCACGCTGGTTTGCCCCAGCAGGCG
AAAATCCTGTTTGATGGTGGTTAACGGCGGGATATAACATGAGCTGTCTTCGGTATCGTCGTATCCCACT
ACCGAGATGTCCGCACCAACGCGCAGCCCGGACTCGGTAATGGCGCGCATTGCGCCCAGCGCCATCTGAT
CGTTGGCAACCAGCATCGCAGTGGGAACGATGCCCTCATTCAGCATTTGCATGGTTTGTTGAAAACCGGA
CATGGCACTCCAGTCGCCTTCCCGTTCCGCTATCGGCTGAATTTGATTGCGAGTGAGATATTTATGCCAG
CCAGCCAGACGCAGACGCGCCGAGACAGAACTTAATGGGCCCGCTAACAGCGCGATTTGCTGGTGACCCA
ATGCGACCAGATGCTCCACGCCCAGTCGCGTACCGTCTTCATGGGAGAAAATAATACTGTTGATGGGTGT
CTGGTCAGAGACATCAAGAAATAACGCCGGAACATTAGTGCAGGCAGCTTCCACAGCAATGGCATCCTGG
TCATCCAGCGGATAGTTAATGATCAGCCCACTGACGCGTTGCGCGAGAAGATTGTGCACCGCCGCTTTAC
AGGCTTCGACGCCGCTTCGTTCTACCATCGACACCACCACGCTGGCACCCAGTTGATCGGCGCGAGATTT
AATCGCCGCGACAATTTGCGACGGCGCGTGCAGGGCCAGACTGGAGGTGGCAACGCCAATCAGCAACGAC
TGTTTGCCCGCCAGTTGTTGTGCCACGCGGTTGGGAATGTAATTCAGCTCCGCCATCGCCGCTTCCACTT
TTTCCCGCGTTTTCGCAGAAACGTGGCTGGCCTGGTTCACCACGCGGGAAACGGTCTGATAAGAGACACC
GGCATACTCTGCGACATCGTATAACGTTACTGGTTTCACATTCACCACCCTGAATTGACTCTCTTCCGGG
CGCTATCATGCCATACCGCGAAAGGTTTTGCGCCATTCGATGGTGTCCGGGATCTCGACGCTCTCCCTTA
TGAACGTGTACGGGCTATCTGGCTTTCGTTGCGCTAATACGACTCACTATA
