>Addgene plasmid #132745 | pJK_ToeRepG2_N02_trigger | depositor partial sequence | sequence record 255237 | Second generation toehold repressor trigger N02
GGGCGATAGCTATACCTGGATAGCTATCGCATTCTTCTTATTCTCGTCTCTTTCCACTTTATTCTTACTT
TCACTTTACT
